>Addgene plasmid #235294 | EF1a-mRuby2(miRE.FF4)-TS.FF4x2-bGH | addgene full sequence | sequence record 472817 | Addgene NGS Result
AGTAGACTGCAGGTGGGCCCGAGCTTAAGTAACTAACTAACAGGAAGAGTTTGTAGAAACGCAAAAAGGC
CATCCGTCAGGATGGCCTTCTGCTTAGTTTGATGCCTGGCAGTTTATGGCGGGCGTCCTGCCCGCCACCC
TCCGGGCCGTTGCTTCACAACGTTCAAATCCGCTCCCGGCGGATTTGTCCTACTCAGGAGAGCGTTCACC
GACAAACAACAGATAAAACGAAAGGCCCAGTCTTCCGACTGAGCCTTTCGTTTTATTTGATGCCTGGCAG
TTCCCTACTCTCGCTTAGTAGTTAGACGTCCCCGAGATCCATGCTAGCGGTAATACGGTTATCCACAGAA
TCAGGGGATAACGCAGGAAAGAACATGTGAGCAAAAGGCCAGCAAAAGGCCAGGAACCGTAAAAAGGCCG
CGTTGCTGGCGTTTTTCCATAGGCTCCGCCCCCCTGACGAGCATCACAAAAATCGACGCTCAAGTCAGAG
GTGGCGAAACCCGACAGGACTATAAAGATACCAGGCGTTTCCCCCTGGAAGCTCCCTCGTGCGCTCTCCT
GTTCCGACCCTGCCGCTTACCGGATACCTGTCCGCCTTTCTCCCTTCGGGAAGCGTGGCGCTTTCTCATA
GCTCACGCTGTAGGTATCTCAGTTCGGTGTAGGTCGTTCGCTCCAAGCTGGGCTGTGTGCACGAACCCCC
CGTTCAGCCCGACCGCTGCGCCTTATCCGGTAACTATCGTCTTGAGTCCAACCCGGTAAGACACGACTTA
TCGCCACTGGCAGCAGCCACTGGTAACAGGATTAGCAGAGCGAGGTATGTAGGCGGTGCTACAGAGTTCT
TGAAGTGGTGGCCTAACTACGGCTACACTAGAAGAACAGTATTTGGTATCTGCGCTCTGCTGAAGCCAGT
TACCTTCGGAAAAAGAGTTGGTAGCTCTTGATCCGGCAAACAAACCACCGCTGGTAGCGGTGGTTTTTTT
GTTTGCAAGCAGCAGATTACGCGCAGAAAAAAAGGATCTCAAGAAGATCCTTTGATCTTTTCTACGGGGT
CTGACGCTCAGTGGAACGGGGCCCAATCTGAATAATGTTACAACCAATTAACCAATTCTGATTAGAAAAA
CTCATCGAGCATCAAATGAAACTGCAATTTATTCATATCAGGATTATCAATACCATATTTTTGAAAAAGC
CGTTTCTGTAATGAAGGAGAAAACTCACCGAGGCAGTTCCATAGGATGGCAAGATCCTGGTATCGGTCTG
CGATTCCGACTCGTCCAACATCAATACAACCTATTAATTTCCCCTCGTCAAAAATAAGGTTATCAAGTGA
GAAATCACCATGAGTGACGACTGAATCCGGTGAGAATGGCAAAAGTTTATGCATTTCTTTCCAGACTTGT
TCAACAGGCCAGCCATTACGCTCGTCATCAAAATCACTCGCATCAACCAAACCGTTATTCATTCGTGATT
GCGCCTGAGCTAGACGAAATACGCGATCGCTGTTAAAAGGACAATTACAAACAGGAATCGAATGCAACCG
GCGCAGGAACACTGCCAGCGCATCAACAATATTTTCACCTGAATCAGGATATTCTTCTAATACCTGGAAT
GCTGTTTTTCCGGGGATCGCAGTGGTGAGTAACCATGCATCACCAGGAGTACGGATAAAATGCTTGATGG
TCGGAAGAGGCATAAATTCCGTCAGCCAGTTTAGTCTGACCATCTCATCTGTAACATCATTGGCAACGCT
ACCTTTGCCATGTTTCAGAAACAACTCTGGCGCATCGGGCTTCCCATACAAGCGATAGATTGTCGCACCT
GATTGCCCGACATTATCGCGAGCCCATTTATACCCATATAAATCAGCATCCATGTTGGAATTTAATCGCG
GCCTCGACGTTTCCCGTTGAATATGGCTCATAACACCCCTTGTATTACTGTTTATGTAAGCAGACAGTTT
TATTGTTCATGATGATATATTTTTATCTTGTGCAATGTAACATCAGAGATTTTGAGACACGGGCACCTGC
AGTCTTCGTACTGCTCCGGTGCCCGTCAGTGGGCAGAGCGCACATCGCCCACAGTCCCCGAGAAGTTGGG
GGGAGGGGTCGGCAATTGAACCGGTGCCTAGAGAAGGTGGCGCGGGGTAAACTGGGAAAGTGATGTCGTG
TACTGGCTCCGCCTTTTTCCCGAGGGTGGGGGAGAACCGTATATAAGTGCAGTAGTCGCCGTGAACGTTC
TTTTTCGCAACGGGTTTGCCGCCAGAACACAGGTAAGTGCCGTGTGTGGTTCCCGCGGGCCTGGCCTCTT
TACGGGTTATGGCCCTTGCGTGCCTTGAATTACTTCCACGCCCCTGGCTGCAGTACGTGATTCTTGATCC
CGAGCTTCGGGTTGGAAGTGGGTGGGAGAGTTCGAGGCCTTGCGCTTAAGGAGCCCCTTCGCCTCGTGCT
TGAGTTGAGGCCTGGCTTGGGCGCTGGGGCCGCCGCGTGCGAATCTGGTGGCACCTTCGCGCCTGTCTCG
CTGCTTTCGATAAGTCTCTAGCCATTTAAAATTTTTGATGACCTGCTGCGACGCTTTTTTTCTGGCAAGA
TAGTCTTGTAAATGCGGGCCAAGATCTGCACACTGGTATTTCGGTTTTTGGGGCCGCGGGCGGCGACGGG
GCCCGTGCGTCCCAGCGCACATGTTCGGCGAGGCGGGGCCTGCGAGCGCGGCCACCGAGAATCGGACGGG
GGTAGTCTCAAGCTGGCCGGCCTGCTCTGGTGCCTGGCCTCGCGCCGCCGTGTATCGCCCCGCCCTGGGC
GGCAAGGCTGGCCCGGTCGGCACCAGTTGCGTGAGCGGAAAGATGGCCGCTTCCCGGCCCTGCTGCAGGG
AGCTCAAAATGGAGGACGCGGCGCTCGGGAGAGCGGGCGGGTGAGTCACCCACACAAAGGAAAAGGGCCT
TTCCGTCCTCAGCCGTCGCTTCATGTGACTCCACGGAGTACCGGGCGCCGTCCAGGCACCTCGATTAGTT
CTCGAGCTTTTGGAGTACGTCGTCTTTAGGTTGGGGGGAGGGGTTTTATGCGATGGAGTTTCCCCACACT
GAGTGGGTGGAGACTGAAGTTAGGCCAGCTTGGCACTTGATGTAATTCTCCTTGGAATTTGCCCTTTTTG
AGTTTGGATCTTGGTTCATTCTCAAGCCTCAGACAGTGGTTCAAAGTTTTTTTCTTCCATTTCAGGTGTC
GTGAGAGCTCGTTTAGTGAACCGTCAGATCGCCTGGAGACGCCATCCACGCTGTAATGGCCACCATGGTG
TCTAAGGGCGAAGAGCTGATCAAGGAAAATATGCGTATGAAGGTAAGTGTGCTCGCTTCGGCAGCACATA
TACTATGTTGAATGAGGCTTCAGTACTTTACAGAATCGTTGCCTGCACATCTTGGAAACACTTGCTGGGA
TTACTTCTTCAGGGACTTCTTAACCCAACAGAAGGCTCGAGAAGGTATATTGCTGTTGACAGTGAGCGCC
GCTTGAAGTCTTTAATTAAATAGTGAAGCCACAGATGTATTTAATTAAAGACTTCAAGCGGTGCCTACTG
CCTCGGACTTCAAGGGGCTAGAATTCAAGGGGCTACTTTAGGAGCAATTATCTTGTTTACTAAAACTGAA
TACCTTGCTATCTCTTTGATACATTTTTACAAAGCTGAATTAAAATGGTATAAATTAAATCACTTTTTTC
AATTGTACTAACTTCGAGTCTTCTTTTTTTTTTTCACAGGTGGTCATGGAAGGTTCGGTCAACGGCCACC
AATTCAAATGCACAGGTGAAGGAGAAGGCAATCCGTACATGGGAACTCAAACCATGAGGATCAAAGTCAT
CGAGGGAGGACCCCTGCCATTTGCCTTTGACATTCTTGCCACGTCGTTCATGTATGGCAGCCGTACTTTT
ATCAAGTACCCGAAAGGCATTCCTGATTTCTTTAAACAGTCCTTTCCTGAGGGTTTTACTTGGGAAAGAG
TTACGAGATACGAAGATGGTGGAGTCGTCACCGTCATGCAGGACACCAGCCTTGAGGATGGCTGTCTCGT
TTACCACGTCCAAGTCAGAGGGGTAAACTTTCCCTCCAATGGTCCCGTGATGCAGAAGAAGACCAAGGGT
TGGGAGCCTAATACAGAGATGATGTATCCAGCAGATGGTGGTCTGAGGGGATACACTCATATGGCACTGA
AAGTTGATGGTGGTGGCCATCTGTCTTGCTCTTTCGTAACAACTTACAGGTCAAAAAAGACCGTCGGGAA
CATCAAGATGCCCGGTATCCATGCCGTTGATCACCGCCTGGAAAGGTTAGAGGAAAGTGACAATGAAATG
TTCGTAGTACAACGCGAACACGCAGTTGCCAAGTTCGCCGGGCTTGGTGGTGGGATGGACGAGCTGTACA
AGTAACAACAAGCTTGTGGCCGCTTGAAGTCTTTAATTAAACCGCTTGAAGTCTTTAATTAAACCTAGGA
GGAGTTGCACCTGTGCCTTCTAGTTGCCAGCCATCTGTTGTTTGCCCCTCCCCCGTGCCTTCCTTGACCC
TGGAAGGTGCCACTCCCACTGTCCTTTCCTAATAAAATGAGGAAATTGCATCGCATTGTCTGAGTAGGTG
TCATTCTATTCTGGGGGGTGGGGTGGGGCAGGACAGCAAGGGGGAGGATTGGGAAGACAATAGCAGGCAT
GCTGGGGATGCGGTGGGCTCTATGGCGCT
Features (pLannotate 1.2.2; 12 found; start..end, strand, type, name):
     64..91      -  terminator     rrnB T2 terminator: transcription terminator T2 from the E. coli rrnB gene
    223..266     +  terminator     rrnB T1 terminator: Escherichia coli rrnB; transcription terminator T1 from the E. coli rrnB gene
    434..1022    -  rep_origin     ori: high-copy-number ColE1/pMB1/pBR322/pUC origin of replication
   1112..1921    -  CDS            KanR: aminoglycoside phosphotransferase; aph(3')-Ia; confers resistance to kanamycin in bacteria or G418 (Geneticin®) in eukaryotes
   2061..2272    +  promoter       EF-1α core promoter: core promoter for human elongation factor EF-1α
   2273..2386    +  intron         EF-1α intron A (fragment): intron upstream of the start codon of human EF-1α
   3012..3215    +  intron         EF-1α intron A: truncated intron upstream of the start codon of human EF-1α
   3224..3258    +  promoter       TRE3GV promoter (fragment): 3rd-generation Tet-responsive promoter that can be activated by binding of Tet-On® 3G, optimized for retroviral and lentiviral vectors
   3285..3335    +  CDS            mRuby2 (fragment): mRuby2 is a basic (constitutively fluorescent) red fluorescent protein published in 2012, derived from Entacmaea quadricolor. It has moderate acid sensitivity.
   3594..3706    +  ncRNA          3' miR-30a: sequence downstream of the 71-nt precursor of the human miR-30a microRNA (Zeng et al., 2002) miRNA
   3748..4412    +  CDS            mRuby2 (fragment): monomeric red fluorescent protein derived from mRuby, with improved photophysical properties (Lam et al., 2012)
   4491..4715    +  polyA_signal   bGH poly(A) signal: bovine growth hormone polyadenylation signal
