[The description below was written by a language model from this plasmid's Addgene catalogue record and pLannotate feature annotations shown in this document.]
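Description:
EF1a-mRuby2(miRE.FF4)-TS.FF4x2-bGH is a 4.7 kb mammalian expression and synthetic-biology plasmid assembled by Golden Gate cloning into the compact pShip.USI backbone. It is maintained in E. coli through a high-copy ColE1/pUC-type origin and a kanamycin resistance gene (aph(3')-Ia). rrnB T1 and T2 terminators flank the bacterial portion and help insulate it from the mammalian cassette.

The payload is a single transcription unit that implements the ComMAND closed-loop microRNA circuit. The human EF1a promoter, annotated as its core promoter plus intron A segments, drives mRuby2, a monomeric red fluorescent protein derived from Entacmaea quadricolor. In the feature table the mRuby2 coding sequence appears as two fragments separated by an interval that contains miR-30a-derived flanking sequence. This fits the construct name, which indicates a miRE-format FF4 microRNA embedded within the reporter gene, presumably in an intron, although the record does not annotate the hairpin or any splice elements. Downstream of the coding sequence, according to the name and stated purpose, are two copies of the FF4 target site, which the automated annotation does not call, followed by the bGH polyadenylation signal. Because the same transcript both produces the microRNA and carries its target sites, output is repressed in proportion to expression. This negative regulation is intended to buffer mRuby2 levels against variation in gene dosage. A short hit to a TRE3GV promoter fragment just upstream of the coding sequence is probably a shared leader sequence rather than a functional Tet-responsive element.

The plasmid serves as a fluorescent readout for characterising dosage-controlled transgene expression, here as the variant carrying two target sites.
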