Addgene plasmid #235294: EF1a-mRuby2(miRE.FF4)-TS.FF4x2-bGH
Purpose: ComMAND closed-loop circuit regulating mRuby2 with 2 copies of microRNA target sites
Depositing lab: Kate Galloway. Depositing organization: Massachusetts Institute of Technology. Publication: Model-guided design of microRNA-based gene circuits supports precise dosage of transgenic cargoes into diverse primary cells. Love KS, Johnstone CP, Peterman EL, Gaglione S, Birnbaum ME, Galloway KE. Cell Syst. 2025 Apr 22:101269. doi: 10.1016/j.cels.2025.101269. PubMed 40300600.
Backbone
  Vector backbone: pShip.USI (upstream inverted)
  Backbone manufacturer: Galloway lab
  Backbone size w/o insert (bp): 2046
  Vector type: Mammalian Expression, Synthetic Biology
Growth in bacteria
  Bacterial resistance: Kanamycin, 50 μg/mL
  Growth temperature: 30°C
  Growth strain: NEB Stable
  Copy number: High Copy
Gene/Insert
  Gene/Insert name: mRuby2
  Species: Entacmaea quadricolor
  Insert size (bp): 711
  Promoter: EF1a (human EF1a)
  Cloning method: Golden Gate
  Sequencing primers: 5′ CATCAGAGATTTTGAGACAC; 3′ gcgtttctacaaactcttcc
Resource information
  A portion of this plasmid was derived from a plasmid made by: Addgene #90236
Terms and licenses: Academic/Nonprofit Terms; Industry Terms: Not Available to Industry
Depositor comments: Alt name: pKG3183 ; Please visit https://doi.org/10.1101/2024.06.25.600629 for bioRxiv preprint.
How to cite: EF1a-mRuby2(miRE.FF4)-TS.FF4x2-bGH was a gift from Kate Galloway (Addgene plasmid # 235294 ; http://n2t.net/addgene:235294 ; RRID:Addgene_235294)
