>Addgene plasmid #235294 | EF1a-mRuby2(miRE.FF4)-TS.FF4x2-bGH | depositor partial sequence | sequence record 463212 | mRuby2(miRE.FF4), mRuby2 with intronic microRNA
ATGGTGTCTAAGGGCGAAGAGCTGATCAAGGAAAATATGCGTATGAAGGTAAGTGTGCTCGCTTCGGCAG
CACATATACTATGTTGAATGAGGCTTCAGTACTTTACAGAATCGTTGCCTGCACATCTTGGAAACACTTG
CTGGGATTACTTCTTCAGGGACTTCTTAACCCAACAGAAGGCTCGAGAAGGTATATTGCTGTTGACAGTG
AGCGCCGCTTGAAGTCTTTAATTAAATAGTGAAGCCACAGATGTATTTAATTAAAGACTTCAAGCGGTGC
CTACTGCCTCGGACTTCAAGGGGCTAGAATTCAAGGGGCTACTTTAGGAGCAATTATCTTGTTTACTAAA
ACTGAATACCTTGCTATCTCTTTGATACATTTTTACAAAGCTGAATTAAAATGGTATAAATTAAATCACT
TTTTTCAATTGTACTAACTTCGAGTCTTCTTTTTTTTTTTCACAGGTGGTCATGGAAGGTTCGGTCAACG
GCCACCAATTCAAATGCACAGGTGAAGGAGAAGGCAATCCGTACATGGGAACTCAAACCATGAGGATCAA
AGTCATCGAGGGAGGACCCCTGCCATTTGCCTTTGACATTCTTGCCACGTCGTTCATGTATGGCAGCCGT
ACTTTTATCAAGTACCCGAAAGGCATTCCTGATTTCTTTAAACAGTCCTTTCCTGAGGGTTTTACTTGGG
AAAGAGTTACGAGATACGAAGATGGTGGAGTCGTCACCGTCATGCAGGACACCAGCCTTGAGGATGGCTG
TCTCGTTTACCACGTCCAAGTCAGAGGGGTAAACTTTCCCTCCAATGGTCCCGTGATGCAGAAGAAGACC
AAGGGTTGGGAGCCTAATACAGAGATGATGTATCCAGCAGATGGTGGTCTGAGGGGATACACTCATATGG
CACTGAAAGTTGATGGTGGTGGCCATCTGTCTTGCTCTTTCGTAACAACTTACAGGTCAAAAAAGACCGT
CGGGAACATCAAGATGCCCGGTATCCATGCCGTTGATCACCGCCTGGAAAGGTTAGAGGAAAGTGACAAT
GAAATGTTCGTAGTACAACGCGAACACGCAGTTGCCAAGTTCGCCGGGCTTGGTGGTGGGATGGACGAGC
TGTACAAG
